Addgene plasmid #172455: GFP-FKBP-TPD52
Purpose: Expression of Tumor Protein D52 (TPD52) with N-terminal GFP-FKBP tag
Depositing lab: Stephen Royle. Publication: Intracellular nanovesicles mediate alpha5beta1 integrin trafficking during cell migration. Larocque G, Moore DJ, Sittewelle M, Kuey C, Hetmanski JHR, La-Borde PJ, Wilson BJ, Clarke NI, Caswell PT, Royle SJ. J Cell Biol. 2021 Oct 4;220(10). pii: 212493. doi: 10.1083/jcb.202009028. Epub 2021 Jul 21. PubMed 34287617.
Backbone
  Vector backbone: pEGFP-C1
  Modifications to backbone: EGFP-FKBP
  Vector type: Mammalian Expression
  Selectable markers: Neomycin (select with G418)
Growth in bacteria
  Bacterial resistance: Kanamycin, 50 μg/mL
  Growth temperature: 37°C
  Growth strain: DH5alpha
  Copy number: High Copy
Gene/Insert
  Gene/Insert name: TPD52 (alt names: TPD52; Tumor Protein D52)
  Species: H. sapiens (human)
  GenBank ID: BC006804.1
  Entrez Gene: TPD52 (a.k.a. D52, N8L, PC-1, PrLZ, hD52)
  Promoter: CMV
  Tag / fusion protein: GFP-FKBP (N terminal on backbone)
  Cloning method: Restriction Enzyme; 5′ cloning site XhoI (not destroyed); 3′ cloning site MfeI (not destroyed)
  Sequencing primers: 5′ -
Resource information
  A portion of this plasmid was derived from a plasmid made by: pCMV-Sport6-TPD52 (Open Biosystems clone MHS1010-58208)
Terms and licenses: Academic/Nonprofit Terms; Industry Terms: Not Available to Industry
How to cite: GFP-FKBP-TPD52 was a gift from Stephen Royle (Addgene plasmid # 172455 ; http://n2t.net/addgene:172455 ; RRID:Addgene_172455)
