[The description below was written by a language model from this plasmid's Addgene catalogue record and pLannotate feature annotations shown in this document.]
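Description:
GFP-FKBP-TPD52 is a mammalian expression plasmid of about 5.6 kb built on the pEGFP-C1 backbone, which was modified so that FKBP follows EGFP in the tag. It replicates in E. coli at high copy from a ColE1/pUC-type origin and also carries an f1 phage origin. A single NeoR/KanR gene (Tn5 aminoglycoside phosphotransferase) serves as the selection marker in both hosts. A bacterial bla-type promoter drives it for kanamycin selection in bacteria, and the SV40 enhancer/early promoter drives it for G418 selection in mammalian cells, with the HSV TK polyadenylation signal terminating the transcript. The short ble and bGH poly(A) fragments called by the annotation appear to be backbone remnants rather than functional elements.

The payload is one open reading frame under the human CMV immediate-early enhancer and promoter, ending at an SV40 polyadenylation signal. It encodes EGFP, then human FKBP12 (FKBP1A), then human Tumor Protein D52 (TPD52), so the GFP-FKBP module sits at the N terminus of TPD52. The TPD52 coding sequence was derived from a commercial cDNA clone and inserted between XhoI and MfeI sites, both of which are retained. EGFP allows the fusion protein to be visualised by fluorescence microscopy. FKBP is a standard rapamycin-binding domain that dimerises with an FRB-tagged partner when the drug is added, and it is commonly used for inducible relocalisation of a tagged protein. The record states the purpose only as expression of tagged TPD52, and it does not specify an FRB partner. The associated publication concerns intracellular nanovesicles and integrin trafficking during cell migration.
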