Features (pLannotate 1.2.2; 14 found; start..end, strand, type, name):
     61..364     +  enhancer       CMV enhancer: human cytomegalovirus immediate early enhancer
    365..568     +  promoter       CMV promoter: human cytomegalovirus (CMV) immediate early promoter
    613..1329    +  CDS            EGFP: EGFP is a basic (constitutively fluorescent) green fluorescent protein published in 1996, derived from Aequorea victoria. It is reported to be a rapidly-maturing weak dimer with moderate acid sensitivity.
   1375..1698    +  CDS            FKBP1A: FKB1A_HUMAN - Also known as FKBP1, FKBP12. Experimental evidence at protein level: Swiss-Prot protein existence level 1. Keeps in an inactive conformation TGFBR1, the TGF-beta type I serine/threonine kinase receptor, preventing TGF-beta receptor activation in absence of ligand. Recruits SMAD7 to ACVR1B which prevents the association of SMAD2 and SMAD3 with the activin receptor complex, thereby blocking the activin signal. May modulate the RYR1 calcium channel activity. PPIases accelerate the folding of proteins. It catalyzes the cis-trans isomerization of proline imidic peptide bonds in oligop
   1723..2394    +  CDS            TPD52: TPD52_HUMAN - Experimental evidence at protein level: Swiss-Prot protein existence level 1. From Homo sapiens (Human).
   2412..2533    +  polyA_signal   SV40 poly(A) signal: SV40 polyadenylation signal
   2567..2995    -  rep_origin     f1 ori (sequence partly withheld): f1 bacteriophage origin of replication; arrow indicates direction of (+) strand synthesis
   3022..3126    +  promoter       AmpR promoter: bla
   3128..3485    +  promoter       SV40 promoter: SV40 enhancer and early promoter
   3520..4314    +  CDS            NeoR/KanR: aminoglycoside phosphotransferase from Tn5; aph(3')-II (or nptII); confers resistance to neomycin, kanamycin, and G418 (Geneticin®)
   4335..4487    +  CDS            ble (fragment): BLE_KLEPN - Experimental evidence at protein level: Swiss-Prot protein existence level 1. Binding protein with a strong affinity to the bleomycin family of antibiotics. Binds to CL990; an antimitotic-antibiotic compound. From Klebsiella pneumoniae.
   4546..4593    +  polyA_signal   HSV TK poly(A) signal: herpes simplex virus thymidine kinase polyadenylation signal (Cole and Stacy, 1985)
   4684..4700    -  polyA_signal   bGH poly(A) signal (fragment): bovine growth hormone polyadenylation signal
   4922..5510    +  rep_origin     ori: high-copy-number ColE1/pMB1/pBR322/pUC origin of replication
>Addgene plasmid #172455 | GFP-FKBP-TPD52 | addgene full sequence | sequence record 340016 | Addgene NGS Result
TAGTTATTAATAGTAATCAATTACGGGGTCATTAGTTCATAGCCCATATATGGAGTTCCGCGTTACATAA
CTTACGGTAAATGGCCCGCCTGGCTGACCGCCCAACGACCCCCGCCCATTGACGTCAATAATGACGTATG
TTCCCATAGTAACGCCAATAGGGACTTTCCATTGACGTCAATGGGTGGAGTATTTACGGTAAACTGCCCA
CTTGGCAGTACATCAAGTGTATCATATGCCAAGTACGCCCCCTATTGACGTCAATGACGGTAAATGGCCC
GCCTGGCATTATGCCCAGTACATGACCTTATGGGACTTTCCTACTTGGCAGTACATCTACGTATTAGTCA
TCGCTATTACCATGGTGATGCGGTTTTGGCAGTACATCAATGGGCGTGGATAGCGGTTTGACTCACGGGG
ATTTCCAAGTCTCCACCCCATTGACGTCAATGGGAGTTTGTTTTGGCACCAAAATCAACGGGACTTTCCA
AAATGTCGTAACAACTCCGCCCCATTGACGCAAATGGGCGGTAGGCGTGTACGGTGGGAGGTCTATATAA
GCAGAGCTGGTTTAGTGAACCGTCAGATCCGCTAGCGCTACCGGTCGCCACCATGGTGAGCAAGGGCGAG
GAGCTGTTCACCGGGGTGGTGCCCATCCTGGTCGAGCTGGACGGCGACGTAAACGGCCACAAGTTCAGCG
TGTCCGGCGAGGGCGAGGGCGATGCCACCTACGGCAAGCTGACCCTGAAGTTCATCTGCACCACCGGCAA
GCTGCCCGTGCCCTGGCCCACCCTCGTGACCACCCTGACCTACGGCGTGCAGTGCTTCAGCCGCTACCCC
GACCACATGAAGCAGCACGACTTCTTCAAGTCCGCCATGCCCGAAGGCTACGTCCAGGAGCGCACCATCT
TCTTCAAGGACGACGGCAACTACAAGACCCGCGCCGAGGTGAAGTTCGAGGGCGACACCCTGGTGAACCG
CATCGAGCTGAAGGGCATCGACTTCAAGGAGGACGGCAACATCCTGGGGCACAAGCTGGAGTACAACTAC
AACAGCCACAACGTCTATATCATGGCCGACAAGCAGAAGAACGGCATCAAGGTGAACTTCAAGATCCGCC
ACAACATCGAGGACGGCAGCGTGCAGCTCGCCGACCACTACCAGCAGAACACCCCCATCGGCGACGGCCC
CGTGCTGCTGCCCGACAACCACTACCTGAGCACCCAGTCCGCCCTGAGCAAAGACCCCAACGAGAAGCGC
GATCACATGGTCCTGCTGGAGTTCGTGACCGCCGCCGGGATCACTCTCGGCATGGACGAGCTGTACCGAA
TCGATGTGAATGGGGGCCCTGAACCCGCCAAGAACCTGTACACCATGGGAGTGCAGGTGGAAACCATCTC
CCCAGGAGACGGGCGCACCTTCCCCAAGCGCGGCCAGACCTGCGTGGTGCACTACACCGGGATGCTTGAA
GATGGAAAGAAATTTGATTCCTCCCGGGACAGAAACAAGCCCTTTAAGTTTATGCTAGGCAAGCAGGAGG
TGATCCGAGGCTGGGAAGAAGGGGTTGCCCAGATGAGTGTGGGTCAGAGAGCCAAACTGACTATATCTCC
AGATTATGCCTATGGTGCCACTGGGCACCCAGGCATCATCCCACCACATGCCACTCTCGTCTTCGATGTG
GAGCTTCTAAAACTGGAACGGTACAAGTCCGGACTCAGATCTATGGATTGTAGAGAGATGGACTTATATG
AGGACTACCAGTCCCCGTTTGATTTTGATGCAGGAGTGAACAAAAGCTATCTCTACTTGTCTCCTAGTGG
AAATTCATCTCCACCCGGATCACCTACTCTTCAGAAATTTGGTCTGCTGAGAACAGACCCAGTCCCTGAG
GAAGGAGAAGATGTTGCTGCCACGATCAGTGCCACAGAGACCCTCTCGGAAGAGGAGCAGGAAGAGCTAA
GAAGAGAACTTGCAAAGGTAGAAGAAGAAATCCAGACTCTGTCTCAAGTGTTAGCAGCAAAAGAGAAGCA
TCTAGCAGAGATCAAGCGGAAACTTGGAATCAATTCTCTACAGGAACTAAAACAGAACATTGCCAAAGGG
TGGCAAGACGTGACAGCAACATCTGCTTACAAGAAGACATCTGAAACCTTATCCCAGGCTGGACAGAAGG
CCTCAGCTGCTTTTTCGTCTGTTGGCTCAGTCATCACCAAAAAGCTGGAAGATGTAAAAAACTCCCCAAC
TTTTAAATCATTTGAAGAAAAGGTCGAAAACTTAAAGTCTAAAGTAGGGGGAACCAAGCCTGCTGGTGGT
GATTTTGGAGAAGTCTTGAATTCGGCTGCAAATGCTAGTGCCACCACCACGGAGCCTCTTCCAGAAAAGA
CACAGGAGAGCCTGTGACAATTGTTGTTGTTAACTTGTTTATTGCAGCTTATAATGGTTACAAATAAAGC
AATAGCATCACAAATTTCACAAATAAAGCATTTTTTTCACTGCATTCTAGTTGTGGTTTGTCCAAACTCA
TCAATGTATCTTAACGCGTAAATTGTAAGCGTTAATATTTTGTTAAAATTCGCGTTAAATTTTTGTTAAA
TCAGCTCATTTTTTAACCAATAGGCCGAAATCGGCAAAATCCCTTATAAATCAAAAGAATAGACCGAGAT
AGGGT
[37 nt withheld, positions 2666-2702]
AAAGAACGTGGACTCCAACGTCAAAGG
[49 nt withheld, positions 2730-2778]
T
[91 nt withheld, positions 2780-2870]
G
[124 nt withheld, positions 2872-2995]
CAGGTGGCACTTTTCGGGGAAATGTGCGCGGAACCCCTATTTGTTTATTTTTCTAAATACATTCAAATAT
GTATCCGCTCATGAGACAATAACCCTGATAAATGCTTCAATAATATTGAAAAAGGAAGAGTCCTGAGGCG
GAAAGAACCAGCTGTGGAATGTGTGTCAGTTAGGGTGTGGAAAGTCCCCAGGCTCCCCAGCAGGCAGAAG
TATGCAAAGCATGCATCTCAATTAGTCAGCAACCAGGTGTGGAAAGTCCCCAGGCTCCCCAGCAGGCAGA
AGTATGCAAAGCATGCATCTCAATTAGTCAGCAACCATAGTCCCGCCCCTAACTCCGCCCATCCCGCCCC
TAACTCCGCCCAGTTCCGCCCATTCTCCGCCCCATGGCTGACTAATTTTTTTTATTTATGCAGAGGCCGA
GGCCGCCTCGGCCTCTGAGCTATTCCAGAAGTAGTGAGGAGGCTTTTTTGGAGGCCTAGGCTTTTGCAAA
GATCGATCAAGAGACAGGATGAGGATCGTTTCGCATGATTGAACAAGATGGATTGCACGCAGGTTCTCCG
GCCGCTTGGGTGGAGAGGCTATTCGGCTATGACTGGGCACAACAGACAATCGGCTGCTCTGATGCCGCCG
TGTTCCGGCTGTCAGCGCAGGGGCGCCCGGTTCTTTTTGTCAAGACCGACCTGTCCGGTGCCCTGAATGA
ACTGCAAGACGAGGCAGCGCGGCTATCGTGGCTGGCCACGACGGGCGTTCCTTGCGCAGCTGTGCTCGAC
GTTGTCACTGAAGCGGGAAGGGACTGGCTGCTATTGGGCGAAGTGCCGGGGCAGGATCTCCTGTCATCTC
ACCTTGCTCCTGCCGAGAAAGTATCCATCATGGCTGATGCAATGCGGCGGCTGCATACGCTTGATCCGGC
TACCTGCCCATTCGACCACCAAGCGAAACATCGCATCGAGCGAGCACGTACTCGGATGGAAGCCGGTCTT
GTCGATCAGGATGATCTGGACGAAGAGCATCAGGGGCTCGCGCCAGCCGAACTGTTCGCCAGGCTCAAGG
CGAGCATGCCCGACGGCGAGGATCTCGTCGTGACCCATGGCGATGCCTGCTTGCCGAATATCATGGTGGA
AAATGGCCGCTTTTCTGGATTCATCGACTGTGGCCGGCTGGGTGTGGCGGACCGCTATCAGGACATAGCG
TTGGCTACCCGTGATATTGCTGAAGAGCTTGGCGGCGAATGGGCTGACCGCTTCCTCGTGCTTTACGGTA
TCGCCGCTCCCGATTCGCAGCGCATCGCCTTCTATCGCCTTCTTGACGAGTTCTTCTGAGCGGGACTCTG
GGGTTCGAAATGACCGACCAAGCGACGCCCAACCTGCCATCACGAGATTTCGATTCCACCGCCGCCTTCT
ATGAAAGGTTGGGCTTCGGAATCGTTTTCCGGGACGCCGGCTGGATGATCCTCCAGCGCGGGGATCTCAT
GCTGGAGTTCTTCGCCCACCCTAGGGGGAGGCTAACTGAAACACGGAAGGAGACAATACCGGAAGGAACC
CGCGCTATGACGGCAATAAAAAGACAGAATAAAACGCACGGTGTTGGGTCGTTTGTTCATAAACGCGGGG
TTCGGTCCCAGGGCTGGCACTCTGTCGATACCCCACCGAGACCCCATTGGGGCCAATACGCCCGCGTTTC
TTCCTTTTCCCCACCCCACCCCCCAAGTTCGGGTGAAGGCCCAGGGCTCGCAGCCAACGTCGGGGCGGCA
GGCCCTGCCATAGCCTCAGGTTACTCATATATACTTTAGATTGATTTAAAACTTCATTTTTAATTTAAAA
GGATCTAGGTGAAGATCCTTTTTGATAATCTCATGACCAAAATCCCTTAACGTGAGTTTTCGTTCCACTG
AGCGTCAGACCCCGTAGAAAAGATCAAAGGATCTTCTTGAGATCCTTTTTTTCTGCGCGTAATCTGCTGC
TTGCAAACAAAAAAACCACCGCTACCAGCGGTGGTTTGTTTGCCGGATCAAGAGCTACCAACTCTTTTTC
CGAAGGTAACTGGCTTCAGCAGAGCGCAGATACCAAATACTGTTCTTCTAGTGTAGCCGTAGTTAGGCCA
CCACTTCAAGAACTCTGTAGCACCGCCTACATACCTCGCTCTGCTAATCCTGTTACCAGTGGCTGCTGCC
AGTGGCGATAAGTCGTGTCTTACCGGGTTGGACTCAAGACGATAGTTACCGGATAAGGCGCAGCGGTCGG
GCTGAACGGGGGGTTCGTGCACACAGCCCAGCTTGGAGCGAACGACCTACACCGAACTGAGATACCTACA
GCGTGAGCTATGAGAAAGCGCCACGCTTCCCGAAGGGAGAAAGGCGGACAGGTATCCGGTAAGCGGCAGG
GTCGGAACAGGAGAGCGCACGAGGGAGCTTCCAGGGGGAAACGCCTGGTATCTTTATAGTCCTGTCGGGT
TTCGCCACCTCTGACTTGAGCGTCGATTTTTGTGATGCTCGTCAGGGGGGCGGAGCCTATGGAAAAACGC
CAGCAACGCGGCCTTTTTACGGTTCCTGGCCTTTTGCTGGCCTTTTGCTCACATGTTCTTTCCTGCGTTA
TCCCCTGATTCTGTGGATAACCGTATTACCGCCATGCAT
